Addgene plasmid #128487: pFW11-ffluc
Purpose: Allelic exchange plasmid to to integrate firefly luciferase gene into S. pyogenes for biophotonic imaging
Depositing lab: Thomas Proft. Depositing organization: University of Auckland. Publication: Toxin-antitoxin-stabilized reporter plasmids for biophotonic imaging of Group A streptococcus. Loh JM, Proft T. Appl Microbiol Biotechnol. 2013 Nov;97(22):9737-45. doi: 10.1007/s00253-013-5200-7. Epub 2013 Sep 6. PubMed 24061415.
Backbone
  Vector backbone: pFW11
  Vector type: allelic replacement vector
Growth in bacteria
  Bacterial resistance: Spectinomycin, 50 μg/mL
  Growth temperature: 37°C
  Growth strain: DH5alpha
  Copy number: Low Copy
Gene/Insert
  Gene/Insert name: firefly luciferase gene (alt names: ffluc; ffn)
  Species: Photinus pyralis
  Insert size (bp): 1653
  GenBank ID: AB644228.1 BAL46512.1
  Promoter: synthetic
  Tag / fusion protein: spy0535 upstream flanking region; spy0535 downstream flanking region
  Cloning method: Restriction Enzyme; 5′ cloning site EcoRI (destroyed during cloning); 3′ cloning site EcoRI (destroyed during cloning)
  Sequencing primers: 5′ gaatggactaatgaaaatg; 3′ tagaatgaatatttccc
Resource information
  A portion of this plasmid was derived from a plasmid made by: Prof. Andreas Podbielski, University of Rostock, Germany. Please cite https://www.ncbi.nlm.nih.gov/pubmed/?term=podbielski+a+pFW in any work using this plasmid
Terms and licenses: Academic/Nonprofit Terms; Industry Terms: Not Available to Industry
How to cite: pFW11-ffluc was a gift from Thomas Proft (Addgene plasmid # 128487 ; http://n2t.net/addgene:128487 ; RRID:Addgene_128487)
