[The description below was written by a language model from this plasmid's Addgene catalogue record and pLannotate feature annotations shown in this document.]
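Description:
pFW11-ffluc is an allelic replacement vector built on the pFW11 backbone and designed to place a firefly luciferase reporter into the chromosome of Streptococcus pyogenes (Group A streptococcus). It is maintained in E. coli through a ColE1/pMB1-type origin. The feature annotation calls this origin high-copy, although the catalogue entry lists the plasmid as low copy. Selection is with spectinomycin, conferred by the aad9 (spc) adenylyltransferase gene originally from Enterococcus faecalis, a marker that works in both E. coli and Gram-positive hosts. The feature table also picks up a short β-lactamase fragment and a very small RSF-origin fragment. These look like backbone remnants, and ampicillin resistance is not listed for the plasmid. No streptococcal replication origin is annotated, which fits a plasmid meant to deliver DNA by recombination rather than to persist episomally in the target organism.

The payload is the Photinus pyralis luciferase coding sequence (ffluc, about 1.65 kb), which produces green light at around 562 nm. It is driven by a promoter recorded only as "synthetic", with no further detail. The record lists upstream and downstream flanking regions of the spy0535 locus. These serve as homology arms, so recombination on both sides would exchange the chromosomal locus for the cassette. They are not individually annotated in the automated feature table, which identifies only five elements across the 6.2 kb sequence, so their exact arrangement relative to the luciferase and spectinomycin genes cannot be read from it. The insert was cloned through EcoRI sites that were destroyed in the process. The stated application is generating stably bioluminescent S. pyogenes strains for biophotonic imaging.
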