Features (pLannotate 1.2.2; 5 found; start..end, strand, type, name):
      1..1650    +  CDS            LUCI_PHOPY: Experimental evidence at protein level: Swiss-Prot protein existence level 1. Produces green light with a wavelength of 562 nm. From Photinus pyralis (Common eastern firefly) (Lampyris pyralis).
   2780..2802    -  rep_origin     RSF ori (fragment): Plasmids containing the RSF 1030 origin of replication can be propagated in E. coli cells that contain additional plasmids with compatible origins.
   2996..3584    -  rep_origin     ori: high-copy-number ColE1/pMB1/pBR322/pUC origin of replication
   3756..3970    -  CDS            bla(M) (fragment): β-lactamase lacking the signal sequence; bla(M); allows cytosolic expression of β-lactamase
   5385..6146    +  CDS            spc: S9AD_ENTFL - Also known as aad9 From Enterococcus faecalis (Streptococcus faecalis).
>Addgene plasmid #128487 | pFW11-ffluc | addgene full sequence | sequence record 266752 | Addgene NGS Result
ATGGAAGACGCCAAAAACATAAAGAAAGGCCCGGCGCCATTCTATCCTCTAGAGGATGGAACCGCTGGAG
AGCAACTGCATAAGGCTATGAAGAGATACGCCCTGGTTCCTGGAACAATTGCTTTTACAGATGCACATAT
CGAGGTGAACATCACGTACGCGGAATACTTCGAAATGTCCGTTCGGTTGGCAGAAGCTATGAAACGATAT
GGGCTGAATACAAATCACAGAATCGTCGTATGCAGTGAAAACTCTCTTCAATTCTTTATGCCGGTGTTGG
GCGCGTTATTTATCGGAGTTGCAGTTGCGCCCGCGAACGACATTTATAATGAACGTGAATTGCTCAACAG
TATGAACATTTCGCAGCCTACCGTAGTGTTTGTTTCCAAAAAGGGGTTGCAAAAAATTTTGAACGTGCAA
AAAAAATTACCAATAATCCAGAAAATTATTATCATGGATTCTAAAACGGATTACCAGGGATTTCAGTCGA
TGTACACGTTCGTCACATCTCATCTACCTCCCGGTTTTAATGAATACGATTTTGTACCAGAGTCCTTTGA
TCGTGACAAAACAATTGCACTGATAATGAATTCCTCTGGATCTACTGGGTTACCTAAGGGTGTGGCCCTT
CCGCATAGAACTGCCTGCGTCAGATTCTCGCATGCCAGAGATCCTATTTTTGGCAATCAAATCATTCCGG
ATACTGCGATTTTAAGTGTTGTTCCATTCCATCACGGTTTTGGAATGTTTACTACACTCGGATATTTGAT
ATGTGGATTTCGAGTCGTCTTAATGTATAGATTTGAAGAAGAGCTGTTTTTACGATCCCTTCAGGATTAC
AAAATTCAAAGTGCGTTGCTAGTACCAACCCTATTTTCATTCTTCGCCAAAAGCACTCTGATTGACAAAT
ACGATTTATCTAATTTACACGAAATTGCTTCTGGGGGCGCACCTCTTTCGAAAGAAGTCGGGGAAGCGGT
TGCAAAACGCTTCCATCTTCCAGGGATACGACAAGGATATGGGCTCACTGAGACTACATCAGCTATTCTG
ATTACACCCGAGGGGGATGATAAACCGGGCGCGGTCGGTAAAGTTGTTCCATTTTTTGAAGCGAAGGTTG
TGGATCTGGATACCGGGAAAACGCTGGGCGTTAATCAGAGAGGCGAATTATGTGTCAGAGGACCTATGAT
TATGTCCGGTTATGTAAACAATCCGGAAGCGACCAACGCCTTGATTGACAAGGATGGATGGCTACATTCT
GGAGACATAGCTTACTGGGACGAAGACGAACACTTCTTCATAGTTGACCGCTTGAAGTCTTTAATTAAAT
ACAAAGGATATCAGGTGGCCCCCGCTGAATTGGAATCGATATTGTTACAACACCCCAACATCTTCGACGC
GGGCGTGGCAGGTCTTCCCGACGATGACGCCGGTGAACTTCCCGCCGCCGTTGTTGTTTTGGAGCACGGA
AAGACGATGACGGAAAAAGAGATCGTGGATTACGTCGCCAGTCAAGTAACAACCGCGAAAAAGTTGCGCG
GAGGAGTTGTGTTTGTGGACGAAGTACCGAAAGGTCTTACCGGAAAACTCGACGCAAGAAAAATCAGAGA
GATCCTCATAAAGGCCAAGAAGGGCGGAAAGTCCAAATTGTAAGGATCAATTCAAAAATTGAAAAAATGG
TGGAAACACTTTCTTCAATTTTTTTGTTTTATTATTTAATATTTGGGAAATATTCATTCTAATTGGTAAG
CGCGCCATGGGCCCTGCAGGAGTATATTAATGGAGGCTAAAATGAATTTGAGTATATTTGGTTTAAAGAA
TATTCCTTATTTGAAAGAAGGGGATAGTATAGAAAAGCTTATTGAAGAAAGCATTAAAACTTCAGAATTT
TTTATCGAAGACAATGATGTGCTTTGCATAGCTTCTAAAGTTGTATCTATCGCAGAAGGCCAGGTGATGT
CTTTAAACGAGATACAAGTGAGTGATGTAGCAAAAGAAATCCACAGGAATATTCCTCGTAAAGATCCTAG
AATAATTGAAATTATGCTAAATTTAGTCAATAGAGATCTGTCACGTTTAGATATCAAAAAAAATTACATT
GGTTGTCGCTTGGAAAATGGTTTAAAGTTGACAAGTGGTGGAATCGATAGAAAATCAGTAGATGAAGTAT
TTCTTTTACCTAATAATCCGGATGCTTCTGCAAAAAGAATTTCGGAATATCTTAAAAAATCACTTGGAAA
AAATGTTGCAGTTGTTATAACAGATAGTGATGGTAGAGAGGATAAAAGAGGTGCTACTCAAGTAGCAATT
GGTATTTATGGTATTCATCCTTTGAGAAAAACAGAAGTAATAGATTCACAAGGAGAGACAATAAAATTCC
AAGAAGAGACTTTGTGTGATATGATTGCAGCTTGTGCTGGCTTAGTAATGGGGCAACGTGGAACTGGAAT
TCCAGCTGTCCTCATTAGGGGCTTGGATTATAAATGGTCTGAAAATACTAGTATTAAGGAAGCATTAAAT
GAGTAGAAATCAGGACTGTAAGAATATTCTAATCATTGGTTTTGGAAAAATTGGGAAAATTAAAGCGTAC
AAGTGGCTATCACGCGGATATGAGGTATATGTCAAAGATTTGAAATTCTCCAGCATGAAATACCTTAATA
CAAATAGTGATGTGTTGGATGATTTATCACGACAATATTTTACTATTGAGATTTGTACTCCGACAAATCA
CCACCTTACGCCCCGGGCGCCGGCCTAGGACTAGTGATCACCGGTCGCTCTTCCGCTTCCTCGCTCACTG
ACGCGTAAAAAAGGCCCACAAAAGTGGGCCTTTTTTCTCGCTGCGCTCGGTCGTTCGGCTGCGGCGAGCG
GTATCAGCTCACTCAAAGGCGGTAATACGGTTATCCACAGAATCAGGGGATAACGCAGGAAAGAACATGT
GAGCAAAAGGCCAGCAAAAGGCCAGGAACCGTAAAAAGGCCGCGTTGCTGGCGTTTTTCCATAGGCTCCG
CCCCCCTGACGAGCATCACAAAAATCGACGCTCAAGTCAGAGGTGGCGAAACCCGACAGGACTATAAAGA
TACCAGGCGTTTCCCCCTGGAAGCTCCCTCGTGCGCTCTCCTGTTCCGACCCTGCCGCTTACCGGATACC
TGTCCGCCTTTCTCCCTTCGGGAAGCGTGGCGCTTTCTCATAGCTCACGCTGTAGGTATCTCAGTTCGGT
GTAGGTCGTTCGCTCCAAGCTGGGCTGTGTGCACGAACCCCCCGTTCAGCCCGACCGCTGCGCCTTATCC
GGTAACTATCGTCTTGAGTCCAACCCGGTAAGACACGACTTATCGCCACTGGCAGCAGCCACTGGTAACA
GGATTAGCAGAGCGAGGTATGTAGGCGGTGCTACAGAGTTCTTGAAGTGGTGGCCTAACTACGGCTACAC
TAGAAGAACAGTATTTGGTATCTGCGCTCTGCTGAAGCCAGTTACCCTCGGAAAAAGAGTTGGTAGCTCT
TGATCCGGCAAACAAACCACCGCTGGTAGCGGTGGTTTTTTTGTTTGCAAGCAGCAGATTACGTGCAGAA
AAAAAGGATCTCAAGAAGATCCTTTGATCTTTTCTACGGGGTCTGACGCTCAGTGGAACGAAAACTCACG
TTAAGGGATTTTGGTCATGAGATTATCAAAAAGGATCTTCACCTAGATCCTTTTAAATTAAAAATGAAGT
TTTAAATCAATCTAAAGTATATATGAGTAAACTTGGTCTGACAGTTACCAATGCTTAATCAGTGAGGCAC
CTATCTCAGCGATCTGTCTATTTCGTTCATCCATAGTTGCCTGACTCCCCGTCGTGTAGATAACTACGAT
ACGGGAGGGCTTACCATCTGGCCCCAGTGCTGCAATGATACCGCGAGACCCACGCTCACCGGCTCCAGAT
TTATCAGCAATAAACCAGCCAGCCGGAAGGGCCGAGCGCAGAAGTGGTCCGATAAACCCAGCGAACCATT
TGAGGTGATAGGTAAGATTATACCGAGGTATGAAAACGAGAATTGGACCTTTACAGAATTACTCTATGAA
GCGCCATATTTAAAAAGCTACCGAGAAAAAAAGCGGCCAAAAAGGCCTGCCACCAGGCCAAAAAGGCCGC
TTTTTTCGAAGAGGATGAAGAGGATGAGGAGGCAGATTGCCTTGAATATATTGACAATACTGATAAGATA
ATATTTCTTTTATATAGAAGATTTTCGTTCGTGAATACATTGTACAATTGCTAGCGTACGGCCGTCGACG
TCCGGATCCGGGAAGTTACTTAGGTGTACACTTAAGTCTTTAGAGTATCTAAAGACTTATAGGTAATGGT
TAGCTCTGTGTAATGCTTGTACTTTATGTTAGTAGTAAACTAATTAAACGTAGGAGGATGAAATTTATGT
ATTCTGCATTGCTTGGTAATCCAGTTGAACATTCTATATCAGATGAATTATTTGAATATCTAAATCACAA
CATAGGAGTTCTGGATGAATATAAACATAAAAAAATTTTGGTAGACTCAGTGTGTTTAGAAGATAAAATC
AAACATCTGATAAATGATCCAAAATGTATTGGATTAAATATAACTTTACCTTATAAAAGAGAGGTAATGA
GGTATATTGACAATTTAGACAGAGTAGCAGAGATAACTGGATCTGTTAACAATATTTATAAATCTGGAAA
TATAATTACAGGAACTAATACTGATTGGAAAGGTATTTATAATACATTAGTTTTCTTTAATATTAGCCAT
ATAACAAAATGTTGTGTTTTAGGTACTGGCGGTACTGCTAGAGCTGCTATTTTCACTTTACAAAAACTAC
AAATCTCACCAACAGTTGTATACAGGGAGCCAATTAGTGAGAATACAAGAAGTTTGATAAAGAGTTTCCC
TGATTTAAAGTATATTACATATAAGGAATTGGCTGATCAACAAATTTTAAATGATATGGAAATCATAATA
AATACTACACCAGTTGGTATGATAAATTATGAAGAAAGTTTACCTATAAATTTTGATCATTTGGACAATG
TTAATTATAAAGATAAATACTTTATGGATGTAGTTTTCAATCCTTTACATACGAAACTTCATGAATATTT
TGGTAAAAAAGGAGCAAAAATAATTGATGGTTTATGGGTTTTGATTTTTCAGGGAATTGAAGCATTTTCA
TTGTGGAGTGATAAAATTAATGATGGTAAATATTTTTTTTCAAAAGATGATGTTGTCCTAATTCATACAT
TTCTAGAAGGGAAGATAAAAGAAGCTTGATTTTCGTTCGTGAATACATGTTATAATAACTATAACTAATA
ACGTAACGTAAAATTTGTTTGATTTGTCCAAAATATGGTATAATAGGTACTAATCAAAATAGTGAGGAGG
ATATATTTGAATACATACGAACAAATTAATAAAGTGAAAAAAATACTTCGGAAACATTTAAAAAATAACC
TTATTGGTACTTACATGTTTGGATCAGGAGTTGAGAGTGGACTAAAACCAAATAGTGATCTTGACTTTTT
AGTCGTCGTATCTGAACCATTGACAGATCAAAGTAAAGAAATACTTATACAAAAAATTAGACCTATTTCA
AAAAAAATAGGAGATAAAAGCAACTTACGATATATTGAATTAACAATTATTATTCAGCAAGAAATGGTAC
CGTGGAATCATCCTCCCAAACAAGAATTTATTTATGGAGAATGGTTACAAGAGCTTTATGAACAAGGATA
CATTCCTCAGAAGGAATTAAATTCAGATTTAACCATAATGCTTTACCAAGCAAAACGAAAAAATAAAAGA
ATATACGGAAATTATGACTTAGAGGAATTACTACCTGATATTCCATTTTCTGATGTGAGAAGAGTCATTA
TGGATTCGTCAGAGGAATTAATAGATAATTATCAGGATGATGAAACCAACTCTATATTAACTTTATGCCG
TATGATTTTAACTATGGACACGGGTAAAATCATACCAAAAGATATTGCGGGAAATGCAGTGGCTGAATCT
TCTCCATTAGAACATAGGGAGAGAATTTTGTTAGCAGTTCGTAGTTATCTTGGAGAGAATATTGAATGGA
CTAATGAAAATGTAAATTTAACTATAAACTATTTAAATAACAGATTAAAAAAATTATAAGAATCGGAATT
GATCTAAGGAGGAATAAAAA
